>Addgene plasmid #84994 | pFLAG-CMV2-Hsp27-S15A/S78A | addgene full sequence | sequence record 167711 | Addgene Assembled Sequence
CCATTCGCCATTCAGGCTGCGCAACTGTTGGGAAGGGCGATCGGTGCGGGCCTCTTCGCTATTACGCCAG
CTGGCGAAAGGGGGATGTGCTGCAAGGCGATTAAGTTGGGTAACGCCAGGGTTTTCCCAGTCACGACGTT
GTAAAACGACGGCCAGTGCCAAGCTGATCTATACATTGAATCAATATTGGCAATTAGCCATATTAGTCAT
TGGTTATATAGCATAAATCAATATTGGCTATTGGCCATTGCATACGTTGTATCTATATCATAATATGTAC
ATTTATATTGGCTCATGTCCAATATGACCGCCATGTTGACATTGATTATTGACTAGTTATTAATAGTAAT
CAATTACGGGGTCATTAGTTCATAGCCCATATATGGAGTTCCGCGTTACATAACTTACGGTAAATGGCCC
GCCTGGCTGACCGCCCAACGACCCCCGCCCATTGACGTCAATAATGACGTATGTTCCCATAGTAACGCCA
ATAGGGACTTTCCATTGACGTCAATGGGTGGAGTATTTACGGTAAACTGCCCACTTGGCAGTACATCAAG
TGTATCATATGCCAAGTCCGCCCCCTATTGACGTCAATGACGGTAAATGGCCCGCCTGGCATTATGCCCA
GTACATGACCTTACGGGACTTTCCTACTTGGCAGTACATCTACGTATTAGTCATCGCTATTACCATGGTG
ATGCGGTTTTGGCAGTACACCAATGGGCGTGGATAGCGGTTTGACTCACGGGGATTTCCAAGTCTCCACC
CCATTGACGTCAATGGGAGTTTGTTTTGGCACCAAAATCAACGGGACTTTCCAAAATGTCGTAATAACCC
CGCCCCGTTGACGCAAATGGGCGGTAGGCGTGTACGGTGGGAGGTCTATATAAGCAGAGCTCGTTTAGTG
AACCGTCAGAATTGATCTACCATGGACTACAAAGACGATGACGACAAGCTTGCGGCCGCGAATTCATCGA
TAGATCTGATATCGGTACCAGTCGACTCTAGAGGATCCAGCATGACCGAGCGCCGCGTCCCCTTCTCGCT
CCTGCGGGGCCCCGCTTGGGACCCCTTCCGCGACTGGTACCCGCATAGCCGCCTCTTCGACCAGGCCTTC
GGGCTGCCCCGGCTGCCGGAGGAGTGGTCGCAGTGGTTAGGCGGCAGCAGCTGGCCAGGCTACGTGCGCC
CCCTGCCCCCCGCCGCCATCGAGAGCCCCGCAGTGGCCGCGCCCGCCTACAGCCGCGCGCTCGCTCGGCA
ACTCAGCAGC
[264 nt withheld, positions 1271-1534]
CTAGCCACGCAGTCCAACGAGATCACCATCCCAGTCACCTTCGAGTCGCGGGCCCAGCTTGGGGGCCCAG
AAGCTGCAAAATCCGATGAGACTGCCGCCAAGTAAAGCCTTAGCCCGGATCCCGGGTGGCATCCCTGTGA
CCCCTCCCCAGTGCCTCTCCTGGCCCTGGAAGTTGCCACTCCAGTGCCCACCAGCCTTGTCCTAATAAAA
TTAAGTTGCATCATTTTGTCTGACTAGGTGTCCTTCTATAATATTATGGGGTGGAGGGGGGTGGTATGGA
GCAAGGGGCAAGTTGGGAAGACAACCTGTAGGGCCTGCGGGGTCTATTGGGAACCAAGCTGGAGTGCAGT
GGCACAATCTTGGCTCACTGCAATCTCCGCCTCCTGGGTTCAAGCGATTCTCCTGCCTCAGCCTCCCGAG
TTGTTGGGATTCCAGGCATGCATGACCAGGCTCAGCTAATTTTTGTTTTTTTGGTAGAGACGGGGTTTCA
CCATATTGGCCAGGCTGGTCTCCAACTCCTAATCTCAGGTGATCTACCCACCTTGGCCTCCCAAATTGCT
GGGATTACAGGCGTGAACCACTGCTCCCTTCCCTGTCCTTCTGATTTTAAAATAACTATACCAGCAGGAG
GACGTCCAGACACAGCATAGGCTACCTGGCCATGCCCAACCGGTGGGACATTTGAGTTGCTTGCTTGGCA
CTGTCCTCTCATGCGTTGGGTCCACTCAGTAGATGCCTGTTGAATTGGGTACGCGGCCAGCTTGGCTGTG
GAATGTGTGTCAGTTAGGGTGTGGAAAGTCCCCAGGCTCCCCAGCAGGCAGAAGTATGCAAAGCATGCAT
CTCAATTAGTCAGCAACCAGGTGTGGAAAGTCCCCAGGCTCCCCAGCAGGCAGAAGTATGCAAAGCATGC
ATCTCAATTAGTCAGCAACCATAGTCCCGCCCCTAACTCCGCCCATCCCGCCCCTAACTCCGCCCAGTTC
CGCCCATTCTCCGCCCCATGGCTGACTAATTTTTTTTATTTATGCAGAGGCCGAGGCCGCCTCGGCCTCT
GAGCTATTCCAGAAGTAGTGAGGAGGCTTTTTTGGAGGCCTAGGCTTTTGCAAAAAGCTCCTCGAGGAAC
TGAAAAACCAGAAAGTTAATTCCCTATAGTGAGTCGTATTAAATTCGTAATCATGTCATAGCTGTTTCCT
GTGTGAAATTGTTATCCGCTCACAATTCCACACAACATACGAGCCGGAAGCATAAAGTGTAAAGCCTGGG
GTGCCTAATGAGTGAGCTAACTCACATTAATTGCGTTGCGCTCACTGCCCGCTTTCCAGTCGGGAAACCT
GTCGTGCCAGCTGCATTAATGAATCGGCCAACGCGCGGGGAGAGGCGGTTTGCGTATTGGGCGCTCTTCC
GCTTCCTCGCTCACTGACTCGCTGCGCTCGGTCGTTCGGCTGCGGCGAGCGGTATCAGCTCACTCAAAGG
CGGTAATACGGTTATCCACAGAATCAGGGGATAACGCAGGAAAGAACATGTGAGCAAAAGGCCAGCAAAA
GGCCAGGAACCGTAAAAAGGCCGCGTTGCTGGCGTTTTTCCATAGGCTCCGCCCCCCTGACGAGCATCAC
AAAAATCGACGCTCAAGTCAGAGGTGGCGAAACCCGACAGGACTATAAAGATACCAGGCGTTTCCCCCTG
GAAGCTCCCTCGTGCGCTCTCCTGTTCCGACCCTGCCGCTTACCGGATACCTGTCCGCCTTTCTCCCTTC
GGGAAGCGTGGCGCTTTCTCATAGCTCACGCTGTAGGTATCTCAGTTCGGTGTAGGTCGTTCGCTCCAAG
CTGGGCTGTGTGCACGAACCCCCCGTTCAGCCCGACCGCTGCGCCTTATCCGGTAACTATCGTCTTGAGT
CCAACCCGGTAAGACACGACTTATCGCCACTGGCAGCAGCCACTGGTAACAGGATTAGCAGAGCGAGGTA
TGTAGGCGGTGCTACAGAGTTCTTGAAGTGGTGGCCTAACTACGGCTACACTAGAAGAACAGTATTTGGT
ATCTGCGCTCTGCTGAAGCCAGTTACCTTCGGAAAAAGAGTTGGTAGCTCTTGATCCGGCAAACAAACCA
CCGCTGGTAGCGGTGGTTTTTTTGTTTGCAAGCAGCAGATTACGCGCAGAAAAAAAGGATCTCAAGAAGA
TCCTTTGATCTTTTCTACGGGGTCTGACGCTCAGTGGAACGAAAACTCACGTTAAGGGATTTTGGTCATG
AGATTATCAAAAAGGATCTTCACCTAGATCCTTTTAAATTAAAAATGAAGTTTTAAATCAATCTAAAGTA
TATATGAGTAAACTTGGTCTGACAGTTACCAATGCTTAATCAGTGAGGCACCTATCTCAGCGATCTGTCT
ATTTCGTTCATCCATAGTTGCCTGACTCCCCGTCGTGTAGATAACTACGATACGGGAGGGCTTACCATCT
GGCCCCAGTGCTGCAATGATACCGCGAGACCCACGCTCACCGGCTCCAGATTTATCAGCAATAAACCAGC
CAGCCGGAAGGGCCGAGCGCAGAAGTGGTCCTGCAACTTTATCCGCCTCCATCCAGTCTATTAATTGTTG
CCGGGAAGCTAGAGTAAGTAGTTCGCCAGTTAATAGTTTGCGCAACGTTGTTGCCATTGCTACAGGCATC
GTGGTGTCACGCTCGTCGTTTGGTATGGCTTCATTCAGCTCCGGTTCCCAACGATCAAGGCGAGTTACAT
GATCCCCCATGTTGTGCAAAAAAGCGGTTAGCTCCTTCGGTCCTCCGATCGTTGTCAGAAGTAAGTTGGC
CGCAGTGTTATCACTCATGGTTATGGCAGCACTGCATAATTCTCTTACTGTCATGCCATCCGTAAGATGC
TTTTCTGTGACTGGTGAGTACTCAACCAAGTCATTCTGAGAATAGTGTATGCGGCGACCGAGTTGCTCTT
GCCCGGCGTCAATACGGGATAATACCGCGCCACATAGCAGAACTTTAAAAGTGCTCATCATTGGAAAACG
TTCTTCGGGGCGAAAACTCTCAAGGATCTTACCGCTGTTGAGATCCAGTTCGATGTAACCCACTCGTGCA
CCCAACTGATCTTCAGCATCTTTTACTTTCACCAGCGTTTCTGGGTGAGCAAAAACAGGAAGGCAAAATG
CCGCAAAAAAGGGAATAAGGGCGACACGGAAATGTTGAATACTCATACTCTTCCTTTTTCAATATTATTG
AAGCATTTATCAGGGTTATTGTCTCATGAGCGGATACATATTTGAATGTATTTAGAAAAATAAACAAATA
GGGGTTCCGCGCACATTTCCCCGAAAAGTGCCACCTG
[124 nt withheld, positions 4862-4985]
C
[91 nt withheld, positions 4987-5077]
A
[49 nt withheld, positions 5079-5127]
CCTTTGACGTTGGAGTCCACGTTCTTT
[37 nt withheld, positions 5155-5191]
ACCCTATCTCGGTCTATTCTTTTGATTTATAAGGGATTTTGCCGATTTCGGCCTATTGGTTAAAAAATGA
GCTGATTTAACAAAAATTTAACGCGAATTTTAACAAAATATTAACGCTTACAATTT
Features (pLannotate 1.2.2; 17 found; start..end, strand, type, name):
      4..158     -  CDS            lacZα (fragment): LacZα fragment of β-galactosidase; lacZ fragment
    318..697     +  enhancer       CMV enhancer: human cytomegalovirus immediate early enhancer
    699..898     +  promoter       CMV promoter: human cytomegalovirus (CMV) immediate early promoter
    934..954     +  CDS            3xFLAG (fragment): three tandem FLAG® epitope tags
   1001..1018    -  misc_feature   MCS (fragment): pUC18/19 multiple cloning site
   1022..1636    +  CDS            HSPB1 (sequence partly withheld): HSPB1_HUMAN - Also known as HSP27, HSP28. Experimental evidence at protein level: Swiss-Prot protein existence level 1. Small heat shock protein which functions as a molecular chaperone probably maintaining denatured proteins in a folding- competent state (PubMed:10383393, PubMed:20178975). Plays a role in stress resistance and actin organization (PubMed:19166925). Through its molecular chaperone activity may regulate numerous biological processes including the phosphorylation and the axonal transport of neurofilament proteins (PubMed:23728742). From Homo sapiens (Human).
   1658..2280    +  polyA_signal   hGH poly(A) signal: human growth hormone polyadenylation signal
   2309..2638    +  promoter       SV40 promoter: SV40 enhancer and early promoter
   2677..2695    -  promoter       T7 promoter: promoter for bacteriophage T7 RNA polymerase
   2733..2749    -  protein_bind   lac operator: The lac repressor binds to the lac operator to inhibit transcription in E. coli. This inhibition can be relieved by adding lactose or isopropyl-β-D-thiogalactopyranoside (IPTG). lac repressor encoded by lacI
   2757..2787    -  promoter       lac promoter: promoter for the E. coli lac operon
   2802..2823    -  protein_bind   CAP binding site: CAP binding activates transcription in the presence of cAMP. E. coli catabolite activator protein
   2836..2928    -  CDS            lacI (fragment): lac repressor; lacI; The lac repressor binds to the lac operator to inhibit transcription in E. coli. This inhibition can be relieved by adding lactose or isopropyl-β-D-thiogalactopyranoside (IPTG).
   3111..3699    -  rep_origin     ori: high-copy-number ColE1/pMB1/pBR322/pUC origin of replication
   3870..4730    -  CDS            AmpR: β-lactamase; bla; confers resistance to ampicillin, carbenicillin, and related antibiotics
   4731..4835    -  promoter       AmpR promoter: bla
   4862..5290    +  rep_origin     f1 ori (sequence partly withheld): f1 bacteriophage origin of replication; arrow indicates direction of (+) strand synthesis
