[The description below was written by a language model from this plasmid's Addgene catalogue record and pLannotate feature annotations shown in this document.]
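Description:
pFLAG-CMV2-Hsp27-S15A/S78A is a mammalian expression plasmid built on the pFLAG-CMV-2 backbone that encodes human Hsp27 (HSPB1), a small heat shock protein that acts as a molecular chaperone and contributes to stress resistance and actin organization. The insert carries two point mutations, serine 15 and serine 78 changed to alanine. These substitutions prevent phosphorylation at those positions, although the record itself states only the mutations and describes the purpose simply as Hsp27 expression. According to the depositor comments, the construct is related to a wild-type pFLAG-CMV2-Hsp27 plasmid obtained from another laboratory; the cloning method is listed as unknown.

Expression is driven by the human cytomegalovirus immediate early enhancer and promoter, followed by a backbone-encoded N-terminal FLAG epitope. The annotation software labels this as a short fragment of 3xFLAG, which is consistent with a single FLAG tag. A remnant of the multiple cloning site lies between the tag and the HSPB1 coding sequence, and the transcript ends at the human growth hormone polyadenylation signal. The tag allows detection or immunoprecipitation of the mutant protein with anti-FLAG antibodies in transfected cells.

Downstream lies an SV40 enhancer/early promoter region, with no annotated mammalian selection marker behind it, so the plasmid appears suited mainly to transient transfection. The remaining features are bacterial: a high-copy ColE1/pUC-type origin, the β-lactamase gene with its own promoter for ampicillin selection in E. coli, an f1 origin for single-stranded DNA production, and leftover lac elements (lacZα and lacI fragments, lac promoter and operator, CAP site) plus a T7 promoter.
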