Addgene plasmid #84994: pFLAG-CMV2-Hsp27-S15A/S78A
Purpose: Hsp27 expression plasmid
Depositing lab: Ugo Moens. Depositing organization: University of Tromso.
Backbone
  Vector backbone: pFLAG-CMVTM-2
  Vector type: Mammalian Expression
Growth in bacteria
  Bacterial resistance: Ampicillin, 100 μg/mL
  Growth temperature: 37°C
  Growth strain: DH5alpha
  Copy number: High Copy
Gene/Insert
  Gene/Insert name: Hsp27
  Species: H. sapiens (human)
  Mutation: Serine 15 and 78 mutated to Alanine
  Entrez Gene: HSPB1 (a.k.a. CMT2F, HEL-S-102, HMN2B, HMND3, HS.76067, HSP27, HSP28, Hsp25, SRP27)
  Promoter: CMV
  Tag / fusion protein: Flag (N terminal on backbone)
  Cloning method: Unknown
  Sequencing primers: 5′ CMV-F; 3′ hGH-pA-R
Terms and licenses: Academic/Nonprofit Terms; Industry Terms: Not Available to Industry
Depositor comments: The pFLAG-CMV2-Hsp27 wild-type plasmid was obtained from Dr. Park and is described by Park KJ, Gaynor RB, Kwak YT. J Biol Chem 2003; 278:35272-35278. PMID:12829720
How to cite: pFLAG-CMV2-Hsp27-S15A/S78A was a gift from Ugo Moens (Addgene plasmid # 84994 ; http://n2t.net/addgene:84994 ; RRID:Addgene_84994)
