>Addgene plasmid #84994 | pFLAG-CMV2-Hsp27-S15A/S78A | addgene partial sequence | sequence record 167701 | CMV-F 5'-CGCAAATGGGCGGTAGGCGTG-3'
TAAGCAGAGCTCGTTTAGTGAACCGTCAGAATTGATCTACCATGGACTACAAAGACGATGACGACAAGCT
TGCGGCCGCGAATTCATCGATAGATCTGATATCGGTACCAGTCGACTCTAGAGGATCCAGCATGACCGAG
CGCCGCGTCCCCTTCTCGCTCCTGCGGGGCCCCGCTTGGGACCCCTTCCGCGACTGGTACCCGCATAGCC
GCCTCTTCGACCAGGCCTTCGGGCTGCCCCGGCTGCCGGAGGAGTGGTCGCAGTGGTTAGGCGGCAGCAG
CTGGCCAGGCTACGTGCGCCCCCTGCCCCCCGCCGCCATCGAGAGCCCCGCAGTGGCCGCGCCCGCCTAC
AGCCGCGCGCTCGCTCGGCAACTCAGCAGC
[264 nt withheld, positions 381-644]
CTAGCCACGCAGTCCAACGAGATCACCATCCCAGTCACCTTCGAGTCGCGGGCCCAGCTTGGGGGCCCAG
AAGCTGCAAAATCCGATGAGACTGCCGCCAAGTAAAGCCTTAGCCCGGATCCCGGGTGGCATCCCTGTGA
CCCCTCCCCAGTGCCTCTCCTGGCCCTGGAAGTTGCCACTCCAGTGCCCACCAGCCTTGTCCTAATAAAA
TTAAGTTGCATCATTTTGTCTGACTAGGTGTCCTTCTATAATATTATGGGGTGGAGGGGGGTGGTATGGA
GCAAGGGGCAAGTTGGGAAGACAACCTGTAGGGCCTGCGGGGTCTATTGGGAACCAAGCTGGAGTGCAGT
GGCA
