>Addgene plasmid #84994 | pFLAG-CMV2-Hsp27-S15A/S78A | addgene partial sequence | sequence record 167709 | hGH-PA-R 5'-CCAGCTTGGTTCCCAATAGA-3'
GTCTTCCCAACTTGCCCCTTGCTCCATACCACCCCCCTCCACCCCATAATATTATAGAAGGACACCTAGT
CAGACAAAATGATGCAACTTAATTTTATTAGGACAAGGCTGGTGGGCACTGGAGTGGCAACTTCCAGGGC
CAGGAGAGGCACTGGGGAGGGGTCACAGGGATGCCACCCGGGATCCGGGCTAAGGCTTTACTTGGCGGCA
GTCTCATCGGATTTTGCAGCTTCTGGGCCCCCAAGCTGGGCCCGCGACTCGAAGGTGACTGGGATGGTGA
TCTCGTTGGACTGCGTGGCTAG
[264 nt withheld, positions 303-566]
GCTGCTGAGTTGCCGAGCGAGCGCGCGGCTGTAGGCGGGCGCGGCCACTGCGGGGCTCTCGATGGCGGCG
GGGGGCAGGGGGCGCACGTAGCCTGGCCAGCTGCTGCCGCCTAACCACTGCGACCACTCCTCCGGCAGCC
GGGGCAGCCCGAAGGCCTGGTCGAAGAGGCGGCTATGCGGGTACCAGTCGCGGAAGGGGTCCCAAGCGGG
GCCCCGCAGGAGCGAGAAGGGGACGCGGCGCTCGGTCATGCTGGATCCTCTAGAGTCGACTGGTACCGAT
ATCAGATCTATCGATGAATTCGCGGCCGCAAGCTTGTCGTCATCGTCTTTGTAGTCCATGGTAGATCAAT
TCTGACGGTTCACTAAACGAGCTCTGCTTATATAGACCTCCCACCGTACACGCCTACCGCCCATTTGCGT
CAACGGGGCGGGGTTATTACGACATTTT
